Addgene plasmid #231267: pAVEC0_C-Renilla
Purpose: (Empty Backbone) For expressing fusion proteins with C terminally tagged Renilla luciferase in plants
Depositing lab: Jacob Brunkard. Depositing organization: University of Wisconsin, Madison. Publication: Seamless, modular binary vectors for plant cell and molecular biology. Greenhalgh R, Horner W, Klimpel KA, Chatterjee S, Scarpin MR, Brunkard JO. Plant Biotechnol J. 2025 Jun 26. doi: 10.1111/pbi.70233. PubMed 40574375.
Backbone
  Vector backbone: Backbone assembled from fragments of pENTR, pEG103, and NPTII
  Vector type: Plant Expression, Luciferase
  Tag / fusion protein: Renilla (C terminal on insert)
Growth in bacteria
  Bacterial resistance: Kanamycin, 50 μg/mL
  Growth temperature: 37°C
  Growth strain: DH5alpha
  Copy number: Unknown
Gene/Insert
  Gene/Insert name: None
  Mutation: N/A
  Tag / fusion protein: Renilla (C terminal on insert)
Terms and licenses: Academic/Nonprofit Terms; Industry Terms: Not Available to Industry
Depositor comments: No gene inserted in primary locus, this is a vector backbone.
How to cite: pAVEC0_C-Renilla was a gift from Jacob Brunkard (Addgene plasmid # 231267 ; http://n2t.net/addgene:231267 ; RRID:Addgene_231267)
