[The description below was written by a language model from this plasmid's Addgene catalogue record and pLannotate feature annotations shown in this document.]
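Description:
pAVEC0_C-Renilla is an empty binary vector for plant expression, designed so that a gene of interest can be cloned upstream of, and in frame with, Renilla luciferase to produce a C-terminally tagged fusion protein. According to the record, the backbone was assembled from fragments of pENTR, pEG103 and NPTII, and it belongs to a set of modular binary vectors for plant cell and molecular biology. The plasmid is about 7.3 kb. It carries a high-copy ColE1/pUC-type origin for propagation in E. coli, together with the pVS1 replication module (StaA stability protein, RepA and oriV), which typically supports stable maintenance in Agrobacterium. Bacterial selection is by kanamycin, conferred by an aph(3')-Ia aminoglycoside phosphotransferase gene.

The expression cassette is driven by the CaMV 35S promoter, preceded by an additional 35S fragment, an arrangement consistent with a duplicated-enhancer version of this strong constitutive promoter. It is followed by the TMV Ω leader, a translational enhancer. A short unannotated gap lies between Ω and the Renilla luciferase coding sequence. This is presumably where the insert is placed, although the record does not describe the cloning site or method. A CaMV polyadenylation signal fragment terminates the transcript. Two copies of the octopine-type left border T-DNA repeat are annotated upstream of the cassette. No right border and no dedicated plant selectable marker cassette appear in the feature table, so those elements cannot be confirmed from the annotation. The vector is suited to luciferase-based readouts of protein abundance or expression in plant cells, for example following Agrobacterium-mediated delivery.
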