Features (pLannotate 1.2.2; 12 found; start..end, strand, type, name):
      1..589     +  rep_origin     ori: high-copy-number ColE1/pMB1/pBR322/pUC origin of replication
    827..1456    +  CDS            pVS1 StaA: stability protein from the Pseudomonas plasmid pVS1 (Heeb et al., 2000)
   1885..2958    +  CDS            pVS1 RepA: replication protein from the Pseudomonas plasmid pVS1 (Heeb et al., 2000)
   3024..3218    +  rep_origin     pVS1 oriV: origin of replication for the Pseudomonas plasmid pVS1 (Heeb et al., 2000)
   3385..3408    +  misc_feature   LB T-DNA repeat: left border repeat from octopine Ach5 T-DNA
   3430..3453    +  misc_feature   LB T-DNA repeat: left border repeat from octopine Ach5 T-DNA
   4164..4464    +  promoter       CaMV 35S promoter (fragment): strong constitutive promoter from cauliflower mosaic virus
   4465..4806    +  promoter       CaMV 35S promoter: strong constitutive promoter from cauliflower mosaic virus
   4822..4877    +  misc_feature   TMV Ω: translational enhancer from the tobacco mosaic virus 5'-leader sequence (Gallie et al., 1988)
   5001..5927    +  CDS            LUCI_RENRE: Experimental evidence at protein level: Swiss-Prot protein existence level 1. Upon binding the substrate, the enzyme catalyzes an oxygenation, producing a very short-lived hydroperoxide that cyclizes into a dioxetanone structure, which collapses, releasing a CO(2) molecule. The spontaneous breakdown of the dioxetanone releases the energy (about 50 kcal/mole) that is necessary to generate the excited state of the coelenteramide product, which is the singlet form of the monoanion. In vivo the product undergoes the process of nonradiative energy transfer to an accessory protein, a green fluoresce
   6011..6170    +  polyA_signal   CaMV poly(A) signal (fragment): cauliflower mosaic virus polyadenylation signal
   6386..7195    +  CDS            KanR: aminoglycoside phosphotransferase; aph(3')-Ia; confers resistance to kanamycin in bacteria or G418 (Geneticin®) in eukaryotes
>Addgene plasmid #231267 | pAVEC0_C-Renilla | addgene full sequence | sequence record 461054 | Addgene NGS Result
TTGAGATCCTTTTTTTCTGCGCGTAATCTGCTGCTTGCAAACAAAAAAACCACCGCTACCAGCGGTGGTT
TGTTTGCCGGATCAAGAGCTACCAACTCTTTTTCCGAAGGTAACTGGCTTCAGCAGAGCGCAGATACCAA
ATACTGTTCTTCTAGTGTAGCCGTAGTTAGGCCACCACTTCAAGAACTCTGTAGCACCGCCTACATACCT
CGCTCTGCTAATCCTGTTACCAGTGGCTGCTGCCAGTGGCGATAAGTCGTGTCTTACCGGGTTGGACTCA
AGACGATAGTTACCGGATAAGGCGCAGCGGTCGGGCTGAACGGGGGGTTCGTGCACACAGCCCAGCTTGG
AGCGAACGACCTACACCGAACTGAGATACCTACAGCGTGAGCTATGAGAAAGCGCCACGCTTCCCGAAGG
GAGAAAGGCGGACAGGTATCCGGTAAGCGGCAGGGTCGGAACAGGAGAGCGCACGAGGGAGCTTCCAGGG
GGAAACGCCTGGTATCTTTATAGTCCTGTCGGGTTTCGCCACCTCTGACTTGAGCGTCGATTTTTGTGAT
GCTCGTCAGGGGGGCGGAGCCTATGGAAAAACGCCAGCAACGCGGCCTTTTTACGGTTCCTGGCCTTTTG
CTGGCCTTTTGCTCACATGTTCTTTCCTGCGTTATCCCCTGATTCTGTGGATAACCGTATTACCGCCTTT
GAGTGACTGAAGAACCGAGCGCCGCCGTCTAAAAAGGTGATGTGTATTTGAGTAAAACAGCTTGCGTCAT
GCGGTCGCTGCGTATATGATGCGATGAGTAAATAAACAAATACGCAAGGGGAACGCATGAAGGTTATCGC
TGTACTTAACCAGAAAGGCGGGTCAGGCAAGACGACCATCGCAACCCATCTAGCCCGCGCCCTGCAACTC
GCCGGGGCCGATGTTCTGTTAGTCGATTCCGATCCCCAGGGCAGTGCCCGCGATTGGGCGGCCGTGCGGG
AAGATCAACCGCTAACCGTTGTCGGCATCGACCGCCCGACGATTGACCGCGACGTGAAGGCCATCGGCCG
GCGCGACTTCGTAGTGATCGACGGAGCGCCCCAGGCGGCGGACTTGGCTGTGTCCGCGATCAAGGCAGCC
GACTTCGTGCTGATTCCGGTGCAGCCAAGCCCTTACGACATATGGGCCACCGCCGACCTGGTGGAGCTGG
TTAAGCAGCGCATTGAGGTCACGGATGGAAGGCTACAAGCGGCCTTTGTCGTGTCGCGGGCGATCAAAGG
CACGCGCATCGGCGGTGAGGTTGCCGAGGCGCTGGCCGGGTACGAGCTGCCCATTCTTGAGTCCCGTATC
ACGCAGCGCGTGAGCTACCCAGGCACTGCCGCCGCCGGCACAACCGTTCTTGAATCAGAACCCGAGGGCG
ACGCTGCCCGCGAGGTCCAGGCGCTGGCCGCTGAAATTAAATCAAAACTCATTTGAGTTAATGAGGTAAA
GAGAAAATGAGCAAAAGCACAAACACGCTAAGTGCCGGCCGTCCGAGCGCACGCAGCAGCAAGGCTGCAA
CGTTGGCCAGCCTGGCAGACACGCCAGCCATGAAGCGGGTCAACTTTCAGTTGCCGGCGGAGGATCACAC
CAAGCTGAAGATGTACGCGGTACGCCAAGGCAAGACCATTACCGAGCTGCTATCTGAATACATCGCGCAG
CTACCAGAGTAAATGAGCAAATGAATAAATGAGTAGATGAATTTTAGCGGCTAAAGGAGGCGGCATGGAA
AATCAAGAACAACCAGGCACCGACGCCGTGGAATGCCCCATGTGTGGAGGAACGGGCGGTTGGCCAGGCG
TAAGCGGCTGGGTTGCCTGCCGGCCCTGCAATGGCACTGGAACCCCCAAGCCCGAGGAATCGGCGTGAGC
GGTCGCAAACCATCCGGCCCGGTACAAATCGGCGCGGCGCTGGGTGATGACCTGGTGGAGAAGTTGAAGG
CCGCGCAGGCCGCCCAGCGGCAACGCATCGAGGCAGAAGCACGCCCCGGTGAATCGTGGCAAGCGGCCGC
TGATCGAATCCGCAAAGAATCCCGGCAACCGCCGGCAGCCGGTGCGCCGTCGATTAGGAAGCCGCCCAAG
GGCGACGAGCAACCAGATTTTTTCGTTCCGATGCTCTATGACGTGGGCACCCGCGATAGTCGCAGCATCA
TGGACGTGGCCGTTTTCCGTCTGTCGAAGCGTGACCGACGAGCTGGCGAGGTGATCCGCTACGAGCTTCC
AGACGGGCACGTAGAGGTTTCCGCAGGGCCGGCCGGCATGGCCAGTGTGTGGGATTACGACCTGGTACTG
ATGGCGGTTTCCCATCTAACCGAATCCATGAACCGATACCGGGAAGGGAAGGGAGACAAGCCCGGCCGCG
TGTTCCGTCCACACGTTGCGGACGTACTCAAGTTCTGCCGGCGAGCCGATGGCGGAAAGCAGAAAGACGA
CCTGGTAGAAACCTGCATTCGGTTAAACACCACGCACGTTGCCATGCAGCGTACGAAGAAGGCCAAGAAC
GGCCGCCTGGTGACGGTATCCGAGGGTGAAGCCTTGATTAGCCGCTACAAGATCGTAAAGAGCGAAACCG
GGCGGCCGGAGTACATCGAGATCGAGCTAGCTGATTGGATGTACCGCGAGATCACAGAAGGCAAGAACCC
GGACGTGCTGACGGTTCACCCCGATTACTTTTTGATCGATCCCGGCATCGGCCGTTTTCTCTACCGCCTG
GCACGCCGCGCCGCAGGCAAGGCAGAAGCCAGATGGTTGTTCAAGACGATCTACGAACGCAGTGGCAGCG
CCGGAGAGTTCAAGAAGTTCTGTTTCACCGTGCGCAAGCTGATCGGGTCAAATGACCTGCCGGAGTACGA
TTTGAAGGAGGAGGCGGGGCAGGCTGGCCCGATCCTAGTCATGCGCTACCGCAACCTGATCGAGGGCGAA
GCATCCGCCGGTTCCTAATGTACGGAGCAGATGCTAGGGCAAATTGCCCTAGCAGGGGAAAAAGGTCGAA
AAGGTCTCTTTCCTGTGGATAGCACGTACATTGGGAACCCAAAGCCGTACATTGGGAACCGGAACCCGTA
CATTGGGAACCCAAAGCCGTACATTGGGAACCGGTCACACATGTAAGTGACTGATATAAAAGAGAAAAAA
GGCGATTTTTCCGCCTAAAACTCTTTAAAACTTATTAAAACTCTTAAAACCCGCCTGGCCTGTGCATAAC
TGTCTGGCCAGCGCACAGCCGAAGAGCTGCAAAAAGCGCCTACCCTTCGGTCGCTGCGCTCCCTACGCCC
CGCCGCTTCGCGTCGGCCTATCGCGGCCGCTGGCCGCTCAAAAATGGCTGGCCTACGGCCAGGCAATCTA
CCAGCGCGCGGACAAGCTAGGATTGGCAGGATATATTCAGTTGTAAATGCGAGCTGTTGGCTGGCTGGTG
GCAGGATATATTCAGTTGTAAATAAATTGACGCTTAGACAACTTAATAACACATTGCGGACGTTTTTAAT
GTACTGAATTAACGCCGAATTAATTCGAGCTCTCTAGAATCGTCGACTCGAGACTAGAGCCAAGCTGATC
TCCTTTGCCCCGGAGATCACCATGGACGACTTTCTCTATCTCTACGATCTAGGAAGAAAGTTCGACGGAG
AAGGTGACGATACCATGTTCACCACCGATAATGAGAAGATTAGCCTCTTCAATTTCAGAAAGAATGCTGA
CCCACAGATGGTTAGAGAGGCTTACGCGGCAGGTCTCATCAAGACGATCTACCCGAGTAATAATCTCCAG
GAGATCAAATACCTTCCCAAGAAGGTTAAAGATGCAGTCAAAAGATTCAGGACTAACTGCATCAAGAACA
CAGAGAAAGATATATTTCTCAAGATCAGAAGTACTATTCCAGTATGGACGATTCAAGGCTTGCTTCATAA
ACCAAGGCAAGTAATAGAGATTGGAGTCTCTAAGAAAGTAGTTCCTACTGAATCAAAGGCCATGGAGTCA
AAAATTCAGATCGAGGATCTAACAGAACTCGCCGTGAAGACTGGCGAACAGTTCATACAGAGTCTTTTAC
GACTCAATGACAAGAAGAAAATCTTCGTCAACATGGTGGAGCACGACACTCTCGTCTACTCCAAGAATAT
CAAAGATACAGTCTCAGAAGACCAAAGGGCTATTGAGACTTTTCAACAAAGGGTAATATCGGGAAACCTC
CTCGGATTCCATTGCCCAGCTATCTGTCACTTCATCAAAAGGACAGTAGAAAAGGAAGGTGGCACCTACA
AATGCCATCATTGCGATAAAGGAAAGGCTATCGTTCAAGATGCCTCTGCCGACAGTGGTCCCAAAGATGG
ACCCCCACCCACGAGGAGCATCGTGGAAAAAGAAGACGTTCCAACCACGTCTTCAAAGCAAGTGGATTGA
TGTGATATCTCCACTGACGTAAGGGATGACGCACAATCCCACTATCCTTCGCAATGAGACTTTTCAACAA
AGGGTAATATCGGGAAACCTCCTCGGATTCCATTGCCCAGCTATCTGTCACTTCATCAAAAGGACAGTAG
AAAAGGAAGGTGGCACCTACAAATGCCATCATTGCGATAAAGGAAAGGCTATCGTTCAAGATGCCTCTGC
CGACAGTGGTCCCAAAGATGGACCCCCACCCACGAGGAGCATCGTGGAAAAAGAAGACGTTCCAACCACG
TCTTCAAAGCAAGTGGATTGATGTGATATCTCCACTGACGTAAGGGATGACGCACAATCCCACTATCCTT
CGCAAGACCCTTCCTCTATATAAGGAAGTTCATTTCATTTGGAGAGAGGCCTATTTTTACAACAATTACC
AACAACAACAAACAACAAACAACATTACAATTACTATTTACAATTACAGGCCTCCCGGGTCAGGAAGCGA
AACACCAGGAACATCAGAAAGTGCAACACCAGAATCTGGATCCGGCTCTGAAACTCCTGGTACTAGTGAA
TCGGCTACCCCTGAATCAGGGTCCTCTGCTTCCAAGGTATATGATCCCGAACAGAGAAAGAGGATGATCA
CTGGTCCTCAGTGGTGGGCTAGGTGTAAGCAGATGAATGTTCTTGATTCATTCATCAATTACTACGATTC
TGAGAAGCATGCTGAGAATGCTGTTATCTTCCTTCATGGTAATGCAGCTTCTTCTTACCTCTGGAGACAT
GTTGTTCCTCATATCGAGCCTGTTGCTAGATGTATCATTCCTGATCTCATTGGAATGGGAAAGTCTGGAA
AGTCTGGAAATGGATCTTACAGATTATTAGATCATTACAAGTACCTTACTGCTTGGTTCGAGCTTCTTAA
CCTTCCTAAGAAGATTATTTTTGTTGGACATGATTGGGGAGCTTGTCTTGCTTTCCACTACTCTTACGAG
CACCAGGATAAGATTAAGGCTATTGTTCACGCTGAGTCTGTTGTTGATGTTATTGAGTCTTGGGATGAAT
GGCCTGATATTGAAGAAGATATTGCTCTCATCAAGTCTGAAGAAGGAGAAAAGATGGTTCTCGAAAACAA
CTTCTTCGTTGAGACTATGCTTCCATCTAAGATCATGAGGAAGCTTGAGCCAGAGGAGTTCGCTGCTTAC
TTGGAACCTTTCAAGGAGAAAGGAGAGGTTAGGAGACCTACTCTTTCTTGGCCAAGAGAGATTCCACTTG
TTAAGGGAGGAAAGCCAGATGTGGTTCAGATTGTGAGAAACTACAACGCCTACCTTAGAGCTTCTGATGA
TTTGCCAAAGATGTTCATTGAGAGTGATCCAGGTTTCTTTAGCAACGCTATCGTTGAAGGTGCTAAGAAG
TTTCCAAACACTGAGTTTGTGAAGGTCAAGGGTTTGCATTTCTCTCAGGAGGATGCTCCTGATGAGATGG
GTAAATACATCAAATCTTTCGTGGAGAGAGTTTTGAAGAACGAGCAGTGAGGGTCCTCTGTCCTGATCAC
GGCCATGCTAGAGTCCGCAAAAATCACCAGTCTCTCTCTACAAATCTATCTCTCTCTATTTTTCTCCAGA
ATAATGTGTGAGTAGTTCCCAGATAAGGGAATTAGGGTTCTTATAGGGTTTCGCTCATGTGTTGAGCATA
TAAGAAACCCTTAGTATGTATTTGTATTTGTAAAATACTTCTATCAATAAAATTTCTAATTCCTAAAACC
AAAATCCAGTGACCTGGTAACCTGGCAGGATATATGCGGTTGTAATTTTGGCAGGATATATGCGGTTGTA
ATTCATTTTTATTGTCTAAATTTCTGTATTTGTTTGTTTGCAATTAGATCCACGTTGTGTCTCAAAATCT
CTGATGTTACATTGCACAAGATAAAAATATATCATCATGAACAATAAAACTGTCTGCTTACATAAACAGT
AATACAAGGGGTGTTATGAGCCATATTCAACGGGAAACGTCGAGGCCGCGATTAAATTCCAACATGGATG
CTGATTTATATGGGTATAAATGGGCTCGCGATAATGTCGGGCAATCAGGTGCGACAATCTATCGCTTGTA
TGGGAAGCCCGATGCGCCAGAGTTGTTTCTGAAACATGGCAAAGGTAGCGTTGCCAATGATGTTACAGAT
GAGATGGTCAGACTAAACTGGCTGACGGAATTTATGCCTCTTCCGACCATCAAGCATTTTATCCGTACTC
CTGATGATGCATGGTTACTCACCACTGCGATCCCCGGAAAAACAGCATTCCAGGTATTAGAAGAATATCC
TGATTCAGGTGAAAATATTGTTGATGCGCTGGCAGTGTTCCTGCGCCGGTTGCATTCGATTCCTGTTTGT
AATTGTCCTTTTAACAGCGATCGCGTATTTCGTCTCGCTCAGGCGCAATCACGAATGAATAACGGTTTGG
TTGATGCGAGTGATTTTGATGACGAGCGTAATGGCTGGCCTGTTGAACAAGTCTGGAAAGAAATGCATAA
ACTTTTGCCATTCTCACCGGATTCAGTCGTCACTCATGGTGATTTCTCACTTGATAACCTTATTTTTGAC
GAGGGGAAATTAATAGGTTGTATTGATGTTGGACGAGTCGGAATCGCAGACCGATACCAGGATCTTGCCA
TCCTATGGAACTGCCTCGGTGAGTTTTCTCCTTCATTACAGAAACGGCTTTTTCAAAAATATGGTATTGA
TAATCCTGATATGAATAAATTGCAGTTTCATTTGATGCTCGATGAGTTTTTCTAATCAGAATTGGTTAAT
TGGTTGTAACACTGGCAGAGCATTACGCTGACTTGACGGGACGGCGCAAGCTCATGACCAAAATCCCTTA
ACGTGAGTTACGCGTCGTTCCACTGAGCGTCAGACCCCGTAGAAAAGATCAAAGGATCTTC
